Addgene plasmid #121832: KO001: pMAGIC (R4-R3) NLS-x dCas9(3.7)-NLS-p300core
Purpose: pMAGIC R4-R3 entry plasmid, contains 2x NLS x-dCas9(3.7) fused to the p300 catalytic core for 3 or 4-component MultiSite Gateway Pro assembly.
Depositing lab: Christopher Newgard. Publication: Creation of versatile cloning platforms for transgene expression and dCas9-based epigenome editing. Haldeman JM, Conway AE, Arlotto ME, Slentz DH, Muoio DM, Becker TC, Newgard CB. Nucleic Acids Res. 2018 Dec 27. pii: 5264291. doi: 10.1093/nar/gky1286. PubMed 30590691.
Backbone
  Vector backbone: pDONR221 P4r-P3r
  Backbone manufacturer: Invitrogen
  Backbone size w/o insert (bp): 2664
  Vector type: Synthetic Biology ; pMAGIC Gateway Entry Plasmid
Growth in bacteria
  Bacterial resistance: Kanamycin, 50 μg/mL
  Growth temperature: 37°C
  Growth strain: DH5alpha
  Copy number: High Copy
Gene/Insert
  Gene/Insert name: x-dCas9(3.7)/p300core (open)
  Species: Synthetic
  Insert size (bp): 6072
  Tag / fusion protein: NLS (N terminal on insert); NLS (C terminal on insert)
  Cloning method: Gateway Cloning
  Sequencing primers: 5′ M13F; 3′ M13R
Terms and licenses: Academic/Nonprofit Terms; Industry Terms: Not Available to Industry
Depositor comments: x-dCas9(3.7) PCR'd from Addgene #108383, p300core derived from Addgene #61357
How to cite: KO001: pMAGIC (R4-R3) NLS-x dCas9(3.7)-NLS-p300core was a gift from Christopher Newgard (Addgene plasmid # 121832 ; http://n2t.net/addgene:121832 ; RRID:Addgene_121832)
