[The description below was written by a language model from this plasmid's Addgene catalogue record and pLannotate feature annotations shown in this document.]
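Description:
KO001: pMAGIC (R4-R3) NLS-x dCas9(3.7)-NLS-p300core is a Gateway entry plasmid from the pMAGIC modular cloning platform, built in the Invitrogen pDONR221 P4r-P3r backbone. It is maintained in E. coli through a high-copy ColE1/pUC-type origin and selected with kanamycin via the KanR aminoglycoside phosphotransferase gene. The sequenced plasmid is 8,736 nt, consistent with the roughly 2.7 kb backbone plus the 6,072 bp synthetic insert. Backbone remnants in the feature table include rrnB T1 and T2 terminators upstream of the cassette, which shield the insert from read-through transcription, a T7 promoter downstream, and small lacI and lacZα fragments.

The payload is a single fusion coding sequence flanked by attR-type recombination sites. The annotation software labels the upstream site attR1/attB4 and the downstream one attR3, in keeping with the R4-R3 designation. The fusion comprises catalytically dead xCas9(3.7), a Streptococcus pyogenes Cas9 variant with broadened PAM compatibility, followed by a nucleoplasmin bipartite NLS and the catalytic histone acetyltransferase core of human p300. The catalogue also lists an N-terminal NLS, which is not separately annotated in the table. No promoter driving this fusion in eukaryotic cells is annotated or recorded, as expected for an entry module: regulatory and other elements are supplied by the partner entry clones and the destination vector during 3- or 4-component MultiSite Gateway Pro LR assembly. The insert is described as "(open)", but the record does not define this term. Once assembled into an expression vector and paired with a guide RNA, the dCas9-p300core effector is intended for targeted epigenome editing, recruiting acetyltransferase activity to chosen genomic loci to activate transcription.
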