Features (pLannotate 1.2.2; 13 found; start..end, strand, type, name):
    121..213     +  CDS            lacI (fragment): lac repressor; lacI; The lac repressor binds to the lac operator to inhibit transcription in E. coli. This inhibition can be relieved by adding lactose or isopropyl-β-D-thiogalactopyranoside (IPTG).
    268..295     -  terminator     rrnB T2 terminator: transcription terminator T2 from the E. coli rrnB gene
    427..470     +  terminator     rrnB T1 terminator: Escherichia coli rrnB; transcription terminator T1 from the E. coli rrnB gene
    517..553     -  CDS            lacZα (fragment): LacZα fragment of β-galactosidase; lacZ fragment
    603..722     -  protein_bind   attR1: mutant version of attR; recombination site for the Gateway® LR reaction LR Clonase™
    706..726     -  protein_bind   attB4: mutant version of attB; core recombination site for the Gateway® BP reaction BP Clonase™
    783..4883    +  CDS            dxCas9(3.7): catalytically dead Streptococcus pyogenes Cas9 mutant with broad PAM compatibility (Hu et al., 2018)
   4888..4931    +  CDS            nucleoplasmin NLS (fragment): bipartite nuclear localization signal from nucleoplasmin
   4944..6794    +  CDS            p300 core: catalytic histone acetyltransferase core of the human E1A-associated protein p300 (Delvecchio et al., 2013); EP300
   6799..6922    +  protein_bind   attR3: mutant version of attR; recombination site for the Gateway® LR reaction LR Clonase™
   6978..6996    -  promoter       T7 promoter: promoter for bacteriophage T7 RNA polymerase
   7130..7939    +  CDS            KanR: aminoglycoside phosphotransferase; aph(3')-Ia; confers resistance to kanamycin in bacteria or G418 (Geneticin®) in eukaryotes
   8086..8674    +  rep_origin     ori: high-copy-number ColE1/pMB1/pBR322/pUC origin of replication
>Addgene plasmid #121832 | KO001: pMAGIC (R4-R3) NLS-x dCas9(3.7)-NLS-p300core | addgene full sequence | sequence record 237386 | Addgene NGS Result
CTTTCCTGCGTTATCCCCTGATTCTGTGGATAACCGTATTACCGCCTTTGAGTGAGCTGATACCGCTCGC
CGCAGCCGAACGACCGAGCGCAGCGAGTCAGTGAGCGAGGAAGCGGAAGAGCGCCCAATACGCAAACCGC
CTCTCCCCGCGCGTTGGCCGATTCATTAATGCAGCTGGCACGACAGGTTTCCCGACTGGAAAGCGGGCAG
TGAGCGCAACGCAATTAATACGCGTACCGCTAGCCAGGAAGAGTTTGTAGAAACGCAAAAAGGCCATCCG
TCAGGATGGCCTTCTGCTTAGTTTGATGCCTGGCAGTTTATGGCGGGCGTCCTGCCCGCCACCCTCCGGG
CCGTTGCTTCACAACGTTCAAATCCGCTCCCGGCGGATTTGTCCTACTCAGGAGAGCGTTCACCGACAAA
CAACAGATAAAACGAAAGGCCCAGTCTTCCGACTGAGCCTTTCGTTTTATTTGATGCCTGGCAGTTCCCT
ACTCTCGCGTTAACGCTAGCATGGATGTTTTCCCAGTCACGACGTTGTAAAACGACGGCCAGTCTTAAGC
TCGGGCCCCTACAGGTCACTAATACCATCTAAGTAGTTGATTCATAGTGACTGGATATGTTGTGTTTTAC
AGTATTATGTAGTCTGTTTTTTATGCAAAATCTAATTTAATATATTGATATTTATATCATTTTACGTTTC
TCGTTCAACTTTTCTATACAAAGTTGCCACCATGGCCCCAAAGAAGAAGCGGAAGGTCGGTATCCACGGA
GTCCCAGCAGCCGACAAGAAGTACTCCATTGGGCTCGCTATCGGCACAAACAGCGTCGGCTGGGCCGTCA
TTACGGACGAGTACAAGGTGCCGAGCAAAAAATTCAAAGTTCTGGGCAATACCGATCGCCACAGCATAAA
GAAGAACCTCATTGGCGCCCTCCTGTTCGACTCCGGGGAGACGGCCGAAGCCACGCGGCTCAAAAGAACA
GCACGGCGCAGATATACCCGCAGAAAGAATCGGATCTGCTACCTGCAGGAGATCTTTAGTAATGAGATGG
CTAAGGTGGATGACTCTTTCTTCCATAGGCTGGAGGAGTCCTTTTTGGTGGAGGAGGATAAAAAGCACGA
GCGCCACCCAATCTTTGGCAATATCGTGGACGAGGTGGCGTACCATGAAAAGTACCCAACCATATATCAT
CTGAGGAAGAAGCTTGTAGACAGTACTGATAAGGCTGACTTGCGGTTGATCTATCTCGCGCTGGCGCATA
TGATCAAATTTCGGGGACACTTCCTCATCGAGGGGGACCTGAACCCAGACAACAGCGATGTCGACAAACT
CTTTATCCAACTGGTTCAGACTTACAATCAGCTTTTCGAAGAGAACCCGATCAACGCATCCGGAGTTGAC
GCCAAAGCAATCCTGAGCGCTAGGCTGTCCAAATCCCGGCGGCTCGAAAACCTCATCGCACAGCTCCCTG
GGGAGAAGAAGAACGGCCTGTTTGGTAATCTTATCGCCCTGTCCCTCGGGCTGACCCCCAACTTTAAATC
TAACTTCGACCTGGCCGAAGATACCAAGCTTCAACTGAGCAAAGACACCTACGATGATGATCTCGACAAT
CTGCTGGCCCAGATCGGCGACCAGTACGCAGACCTTTTTTTGGCGGCAAAGAACCTGTCAGACGCCATTC
TGCTGAGTGATATTCTGCGAGTGAACACGGAGATCACCAAAGCTCCGCTGAGCGCTAGTATGATCAAGCT
CTATGATGAGCACCACCAAGACTTGACTTTGCTGAAGGCCCTTGTCAGACAGCAACTGCCTGAGAAGTAC
AAGGAAATTTTCTTCGATCAGTCTAAAAATGGCTACGCCGGATACATTGACGGCGGAGCAAGCCAGGAGG
AATTTTACAAATTTATTAAGCCCATCTTGGAAAAAATGGACGGCACCGAGGAGCTGCTGGTAAAGCTTAA
CAGAGAAGATCTGTTGCGCAAACAGCGCACTTTCGACAATGGAATCATCCCCCACCAGATTCACCTGGGC
GAACTGCACGCTATCCTCAGGCGGCAAGAGGATTTCTACCCCTTTTTGAAAGATAACAGGGAAAAGATTG
AGAAAATCCTCACATTTCGGATACCCTACTATGTAGGCCCCCTCGCCCGGGGAAATTCCAGATTCGCGTG
GATGACTCGCAAATCAGAAGAGACCATCACTCCCTGGAACTTCGAGAAAGTCGTGGATAAGGGGGCCTCT
GCCCAGTCCTTCATCGAAAGGATGACTAACTTTGATAAAAATCTGCCTAACGAAAAGGTGCTTCCTAAAC
ACTCTCTGCTGTACGAGTACTTCACAGTTTATAACGAGCTCACCAAGGTCAAATACGTCACAGAAGGGAT
GAGAAAGCCAGCATTCCTGTCTGGAGATCAGAAGAAAGCTATTGTGGACCTCCTCTTCAAGACGAACCGG
AAAGTTACCGTGAAACAGCTCAAAGAAGACTATTTCAAAAAGATTGAATGTTTCGACTCTGTTGAAATCA
GCGGAGTGGAGGATCGCTTCAACGCATCCCTGGGAACGTATCACGATCTCCTGAAAATCATTAAAGACAA
GGACTTCCTGGACAATGAGGAGAACGAGGACATTCTTGAGGACATTGTCCTCACCCTTACGTTGTTTGAA
GATAGGGAGATGATTGAAGAACGCTTGAAAACTTACGCTCATCTCTTCGACGACAAAGTCATGAAGCAGC
TCAAGAGGCGCCGATATACAGGATGGGGGCGGCTGTCAAGAAAACTGATCAATGGCATCCGAGACAAGCA
GAGTGGAAAGACAATCCTGGATTTTCTTAAGTCCGATGGATTTGCCAACCGGAACTTCATTCAGTTGATC
CATGATGACTCTCTCACCTTTAAGGAGGACATCCAGAAAGCACAAGTTTCTGGCCAGGGGGACAGTCTTC
ACGAGCACATCGCTAATCTTGCAGGTAGCCCAGCTATCAAAAAGGGAATACTGCAGACCGTTAAGGTCGT
GGATGAACTCGTCAAAGTAATGGGAAGGCATAAGCCCGAGAATATCGTTATCGAGATGGCCCGAGAGAAC
CAAACCACCCAGAAGGGACAGAAGAACAGTAGGGAAAGGATGAAGAGGATTGAAGAGGGTATAAAAGAAC
TGGGGTCCCAAATCCTTAAGGAACACCCAGTTGAAAACACCCAGCTTCAGAATGAGAAGCTCTACCTGTA
CTACCTGCAGAACGGCAGGGACATGTACGTGGATCAGGAACTGGACATCAATCGGCTCTCCGACTACGAC
GTGGACGCTATCGTGCCCCAGTCTTTTCTCAAAGATGATTCTATTGATAATAAAGTGTTGACAAGATCCG
ATAAAAACAGAGGGAAGAGTGATAACGTCCCCTCAGAAGAAGTTGTCAAGAAAATGAAAAATTATTGGCG
GCAGCTGCTGAACGCCAAACTGATCACACAACGGAAGTTCGATAATCTGACTAAGGCTGAACGAGGTGGC
CTGTCTGAGTTGGATAAAGCCGGTTTCATCAAAAGGCAGCTTGTTGAGACACGCCAGATCACCAAGCACG
TGGCCCAAATTCTCGATTCACGCATGAACACCAAGTACGATGAAAATGACAAACTGATTCGAGAGGTGAA
AGTTATTACTCTGAAGTCTAAGCTGGTCTCAGATTTCAGAAAGGACTTTCAGTTTTATAAGGTGAGAGAG
ATCAACAATTACCACCATGCGCATGATGCCTACCTGAATGCAGTGGTAGGCACTGCACTTATCAAAAAAT
ATCCCAAGCTTGAATCTGAATTTGTTTACGGAGACTATAAAGTGTACGATGTTAGGAAAATGATCGCAAA
GTCTGAGCAGGAAATAGGCAAGGCCACCGCTAAGTACTTCTTTTACAGCAATATTATGAATTTTTTCAAG
ACCGAGATTACACTGGCCAATGGAGAGATTCGGAAGCGACCACTTATCGAAACAAACGGAGAAACAGGAG
AAATCGTGTGGGACAAGGGTAGGGATTTCGCGACAGTCCGGAAGGTCCTGTCCATGCCGCAGGTGAACAT
CGTTAAAAAGACCGAAGTACAGACCGGAGGTTTCTCCAAGGAAAGTATCCTCCCGAAAAGGAACAGCGAC
AAGCTGATCGCACGCAAAAAAGATTGGGACCCCAAGAAATACGGCGGATTCGATTCTCCTACAGTCGCTT
ACAGTGTACTGGTTGTGGCCAAAGTGGAGAAAGGGAAGTCTAAAAAACTCAAAAGCGTCAAGGAACTGCT
GGGCATCACAATCATGGAGCGATCAAGCTTCGAAAAAAACCCCATCGACTTTCTCGAGGCGAAAGGATAT
AAAGAGGTCAAAAAAGACCTCATCATTAAGCTTCCCAAGTACTCTCTCTTTGAGCTTGAAAACGGCCGGA
AACGAATGCTCGCTAGTGCGGGCGTGCTGCAGAAAGGTAACGAGCTGGCACTGCCCTCTAAATACGTTAA
TTTCTTGTATCTGGCCAGCCACTATGAAAAGCTCAAAGGGTCTCCCGAAGATAATGAGCAGAAGCAGCTG
TTCGTGGAACAACACAAACACTACCTTGATGAGATCATCGAGCAAATAAGCGAATTCTCCAAAAGAGTGA
TCCTCGCCGACGCTAACCTCGATAAGGTGCTTTCTGCTTACAATAAGCACAGGGATAAGCCCATCAGGGA
GCAGGCAGAAAACATTATCCACTTGTTTACTCTGACCAACTTGGGCGCGCCTGCAGCCTTCAAGTACTTC
GACACTACCATAGACAGAAAGCGGTACACCTCTACAAAGGAGGTCCTGGACGCCACACTGATTCATCAGT
CAATTACGGGGCTCTATGAAACAAGAATCGACCTCTCTCAGCTCGGTGGAGACAAACGGCCGGCAGCCAC
GAAGAAGGCCGGCCAGGCAAAAAAGAAAAAGGGAGGCGGGAGCATTTTCAAACCAGAAGAACTACGACAG
GCACTGATGCCAACTTTGGAGGCACTTTACCGTCAGGATCCAGAATCCCTTCCCTTTCGTCAACCTGTGG
ACCCTCAGCTTTTAGGAATCCCTGATTACTTTGATATTGTGAAGAGCCCCATGGATCTTTCTACCATTAA
GAGGAAGTTAGACACTGGACAGTATCAGGAGCCCTGGCAGTATGTCGATGATATTTGGCTTATGTTCAAT
AATGCCTGGTTATATAACCGGAAAACATCACGGGTATACAAATACTGCTCCAAGCTCTCTGAGGTCTTTG
AACAAGAAATTGACCCAGTGATGCAAAGCCTTGGATACTGTTGTGGCAGAAAGTTGGAGTTCTCTCCACA
GACACTGTGTTGCTACGGCAAACAGTTGTGCACAATACCTCGTGATGCCACTTATTACAGTTACCAGAAC
AGGTATCATTTCTGTGAGAAGTGTTTCAATGAGATCCAAGGGGAGAGCGTTTCTTTGGGGGATGACCCTT
CCCAGCCTCAAACTACAATAAATAAAGAACAATTTTCCAAGAGAAAAAATGACACACTGGATCCTGAACT
GTTTGTTGAATGTACAGAGTGCGGAAGAAAGATGCATCAGATCTGTGTCCTTCACCATGAGATCATCTGG
CCTGCTGGATTCGTCTGTGATGGCTGTTTAAAGAAAAGTGCACGAACTAGGAAAGAAAATAAGTTTTCTG
CTAAAAGGTTGCCATCTACCAGACTTGGCACCTTTCTAGAGAATCGTGTGAATGACTTTCTGAGGCGACA
GAATCACCCTGAGTCAGGAGAGGTCACTGTTAGAGTAGTTCATGCTTCTGACAAAACCGTGGAAGTAAAA
CCAGGCATGAAAGCAAGGTTTGTGGACAGTGGAGAGATGGCAGAATCCTTTCCATACCGAACCAAAGCCC
TCTTTGCCTTTGAAGAAATTGATGGTGTTGACCTGTGCTTCTTTGGCATGCATGTTCAAGAGTATGGCTC
TGACTGCCCTCCACCCAACCAGAGGAGAGTATACATATCTTACCTCGATAGTGTTCATTTCTTCCGTCCT
AAATGCTTGAGGACTGCAGTCTATCATGAAATCCTAATTGGATATTTAGAATATGTCAAGAAATTAGGTT
ACACAACAGGGCATATTTGGGCATGTCCACCAAGTGAGGGAGATGATTATATCTTCCATTGCCATCCTCC
TGACCAGAAGATACCCAAGCCCAAGCGACTGCAGGAATGGTACAAAAAAATGCTTGACAAGGCTGTATCA
GAGCGTATTGTCCATGACTACAAGGATATTTTTAAACAAGCTACTGAAGATAGATTAACAAGTGCAAAGG
AATTGCCTTATTTCGAGGGTGATTTCTGGCCCAATGTTCTGGAAGAAAGCATTAAGGAACTGGAACAGGA
GGAAGAAGAGAGAAAACGAGAGGAAAACACCAGCAATGAAAGCACAGATGTGACCAAGGGAGACAGCAAA
AATGCTAAAAAGAAGAATAATAAGAAAACCAGCAAAAATAAGAGCAGCCTGAGTAGGGGCAACAAGAAGA
AACCCGGGATGCCCAATGTATCTAACGACCTCTCACAGAAACTATATGCCACCATGGAGAAGCATAAAGA
GGTCTTCTTTGTGATCCGCCTCATTGCTGGCCCTGCTGCCAACTCCCTGCCTCCCATTGTTGATCCTGAT
CCTCTCATCCCCTGCGATCTGATGGATGGTCGGGATGCGTTTCTCACGCTGGCAAGGGACAAGCACCTGG
AGTTCTCTTCACTCCGAAGAGCCCAGTGGTCCACCATGTGCATGCTGGTGGAGCTGCACACGCAGAGCCA
GGACGGCGCAACTTTGTATAATAAAGTTGAACGAGAAACGTAAAATGATATAAATATCAATATATTAAAT
TAGATTTTGCATAAAAAACAGACTACATAATACTGTAAAACACAACATATCCAGTCACTATGAATCAACT
ACTTAGATGGTATTAGTGACCTGTACTGCAGGGCGGCCGCGATATCCCCTATAGTGAGTCGTATTACATG
GTCATAGCTGTTTCCTGGCAGCTCTGGCCCGTGTCTCAAAATCTCTGATGTTACATTGCACAAGATAAAA
ATATATCATCATGAACAATAAAACTGTCTGCTTACATAAACAGTAATACAAGGGGTGTTATGAGCCATAT
TCAACGGGAAACGTCGAGGCCGCGATTAAATTCCAACATGGATGCTGATTTATATGGGTATAAATGGGCT
CGCGATAATGTCGGGCAATCAGGTGCGACAATCTATCGCTTGTATGGGAAGCCCGATGCGCCAGAGTTGT
TTCTGAAACATGGCAAAGGTAGCGTTGCCAATGATGTTACAGATGAGATGGTCAGACTAAACTGGCTGAC
GGAATTTATGCCTCTTCCGACCATCAAGCATTTTATCCGTACTCCTGATGATGCATGGTTACTCACCACT
GCGATCCCCGGAAAAACAGCATTCCAGGTATTAGAAGAATATCCTGATTCAGGTGAAAATATTGTTGATG
CGCTGGCAGTGTTCCTGCGCCGGTTGCATTCGATTCCTGTTTGTAATTGTCCTTTTAACAGCGATCGCGT
ATTTCGTCTCGCTCAGGCGCAATCACGAATGAATAACGGTTTGGTTGATGCGAGTGATTTTGATGACGAG
CGTAATGGCTGGCCTGTTGAACAAGTCTGGAAAGAAATGCATAAACTTTTGCCATTCTCACCGGATTCAG
TCGTCACTCATGGTGATTTCTCACTTGATAACCTTATTTTTGACGAGGGGAAATTAATAGGTTGTATTGA
TGTTGGACGAGTCGGAATCGCAGACCGATACCAGGATCTTGCCATCCTATGGAACTGCCTCGGTGAGTTT
TCTCCTTCATTACAGAAACGGCTTTTTCAAAAATATGGTATTGATAATCCTGATATGAATAAATTGCAGT
TTCATTTGATGCTCGATGAGTTTTTCTAATCAGAATTGGTTAATTGGTTGTAACACTGGCAGAGCATTAC
GCTGACTTGACGGGACGGCGCAAGCTCATGACCAAAATCCCTTAACGTGAGTTACGCGTCGTTCCACTGA
GCGTCAGACCCCGTAGAAAAGATCAAAGGATCTTCTTGAGATCCTTTTTTTCTGCGCGTAATCTGCTGCT
TGCAAACAAAAAAACCACCGCTACCAGCGGTGGTTTGTTTGCCGGATCAAGAGCTACCAACTCTTTTTCC
GAAGGTAACTGGCTTCAGCAGAGCGCAGATACCAAATACTGTTCTTCTAGTGTAGCCGTAGTTAGGCCAC
CACTTCAAGAACTCTGTAGCACCGCCTACATACCTCGCTCTGCTAATCCTGTTACCAGTGGCTGCTGCCA
GTGGCGATAAGTCGTGTCTTACCGGGTTGGACTCAAGACGATAGTTACCGGATAAGGCGCAGCGGTCGGG
CTGAACGGGGGGTTCGTGCACACAGCCCAGCTTGGAGCGAACGACCTACACCGAACTGAGATACCTACAG
CGTGAGCTATGAGAAAGCGCCACGCTTCCCGAAGGGAGAAAGGCGGACAGGTATCCGGTAAGCGGCAGGG
TCGGAACAGGAGAGCGCACGAGGGAGCTTCCAGGGGGAAACGCCTGGTATCTTTATAGTCCTGTCGGGTT
TCGCCACCTCTGACTTGAGCGTCGATTTTTGTGATGCTCGTCAGGGGGGCGGAGCCTATGGAAAAACGCC
AGCAACGCGGCCTTTTTACGGTTCCTGGCCTTTTGCTGGCCTTTTGCTCACATGTT
